Addgene plasmid #186177: p136
Purpose: Shotgun Metagenomic Spike-in
Depositing lab: Karsten Zengler. Depositing organization: University of California, San Diego (UCSD). Publication: synDNA-a Synthetic DNA Spike-in Method for Absolute Quantification of Shotgun Metagenomic Sequencing. Zaramela LS, Tjuanta M, Moyne O, Neal M, Zengler K. mSystems. 2022 Dec 20;7(6):e0044722. doi: 10.1128/msystems.00447-22. Epub 2022 Nov 1. PubMed 36317886.
Backbone
  Vector backbone: pUC57
  Backbone manufacturer: GenScript
  Backbone size w/o insert (bp): 2710
  Total vector size (bp): 4710
  Vector type: Synthetic Biology ; Cloning
Growth in bacteria
  Bacterial resistance: Ampicillin, 100 μg/mL
  Growth temperature: 37°C
  Growth strain: DH5alpha
  Copy number: High Copy
Gene/Insert
  Gene/Insert name: synDNA 136 (alt name: p136)
  Species: Synthetic
  Insert size (bp): 2000
  Cloning method: Ligation Independent Cloning
  Sequencing primers: 5′ GTAAAACGACGGCCAGTG; 3′ GGAAACAGCTATGACCATG
Terms and licenses: Academic/Nonprofit Terms; Industry Terms: Not Available to Industry
Depositor comments: The synthetic gene was manufactured by GenScript. Please note: This plasmid exists as a multimer. This is not expected to impact the end function of the plasmid. Please refer to the Addgene Blog post on multimers for more information: https://blog.addgene.org/plasmids-101-dimers-and-multimers
How to cite: p136 was a gift from Karsten Zengler (Addgene plasmid # 186177 ; http://n2t.net/addgene:186177 ; RRID:Addgene_186177)
