[The description below was written by a language model from this plasmid's Addgene catalogue record and pLannotate feature annotations shown in this document.]
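Description:
p136 is a high-copy bacterial cloning plasmid built on the commercial pUC57 backbone and carrying a roughly 2 kb fully synthetic DNA insert, synDNA 136, that was manufactured by gene synthesis. The catalogue lists a 2,710 bp backbone and a total size of 4,710 bp, closely matching the 4,724 nt sequenced record. The plasmid is propagated in E. coli through the ColE1/pUC-type origin of replication and selected with ampicillin by way of the β-lactamase gene (AmpR) driven by its native bla promoter.

The annotated features are all standard pUC-family backbone elements. These comprise the lac promoter with its CAP binding site and lac operator, a fragment of lacZα, and short remnants of lacI, rop and the pBR322 bom region. The lacZα fragment and the lac promoter/operator are separated by an unannotated stretch of about 2.1 kb, which is consistent with the synthetic insert occupying the cloning region and interrupting lacZα. The lack of any recognised feature there fits an artificial sequence, and the record does not indicate that it encodes a protein or is meant to be expressed.

The stated purpose is use as a spike-in for shotgun metagenomic sequencing. It belongs to the synDNA approach, in which synthetic DNA is added to samples as an internal standard for absolute quantification of sequencing data. The plasmid therefore serves mainly as a renewable source of the synDNA 136 sequence. The depositor notes that it exists as a multimer, which is not expected to affect its function.
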