Features (pLannotate 1.2.2; 10 found; start..end, strand, type, name):
    137..236     +  misc_feature   bom (fragment): basis of mobility region from pBR322
    242..399     -  CDS            lacZα (fragment): LacZα fragment of β-galactosidase; lacZ fragment
   2527..2543    -  protein_bind   lac operator: The lac repressor binds to the lac operator to inhibit transcription in E. coli. This inhibition can be relieved by adding lactose or isopropyl-β-D-thiogalactopyranoside (IPTG). lac repressor encoded by lacI
   2551..2581    -  promoter       lac promoter: promoter for the E. coli lac operon
   2596..2617    -  protein_bind   CAP binding site: CAP binding activates transcription in the presence of cAMP. E. coli catabolite activator protein
   2630..2722    -  CDS            lacI (fragment): lac repressor; lacI; The lac repressor binds to the lac operator to inhibit transcription in E. coli. This inhibition can be relieved by adding lactose or isopropyl-β-D-thiogalactopyranoside (IPTG).
   2905..3493    -  rep_origin     ori: high-copy-number ColE1/pMB1/pBR322/pUC origin of replication
   3664..4524    -  CDS            AmpR: β-lactamase; bla; confers resistance to ampicillin, carbenicillin, and related antibiotics
   4525..4629    -  promoter       AmpR promoter: bla
   4724..35      +  CDS            rop (fragment) (across the origin): Rop protein, which maintains plasmids at low copy number; rop
>Addgene plasmid #186177 | p136 | addgene full sequence | sequence record 373235 | Addgene NGS Result
TCGCGCGTTTCGGTGATGACGGTGAAAACCTCTGACACATGCAGCTCCCGGAGACGGTCACAGCTTGTCT
GTAAGCGGATGCCGGGAGCAGACAAGCCCGTCAGGGCGCGTCAGCGGGTGTTGGCGGGTGTCGGGGCTGG
CTTAACTATGCGGCATCAGAGCAGATTGTACTGAGAGTGCACCATATGCGGTGTGAAATACCGCACAGAT
GCGTAAGGAGAAAATACCGCATCAGGCGCCATTCGCCATTCAGGCTGCGCAACTGTTGGGAAGGGCGATC
GGTGCGGGCCTCTTCGCTATTACGCCAGCTGGCGAAAGGGGGATGTGCTGCAAGGCGATTAAGTTGGGTA
ACGCCAGGGTTTTCCCAGTCACGACGTTGTAAAACGACGGCCAGTGAATTCGAGCTCGGTACCTCGCGAA
TGCATCTAGATGTTTAAACTTGTACGTCTTTCCGAGTATGCCAACATTAATAGTATAGCGCAATTCAGAT
AGCAGCATTAAGGTAATAAAGCAAGGAAACGCGCCACCGATTAGAGATTTCATGCTCTTTACAAAGTCAG
TGGAATTCTTATATTAGACACGGTATTTGTACATATTGCCTAAATATAGTATGCAAATTGGCGTGAATAT
TCATAAATTCCCATAAGTTGTGACGTGATTGATTATTCGAATTAAGATATTATCATTCCGTTGTTCGAAC
TTAATCTAATTACCACCTTAGATAGTGTTATTATTGTAGATCTATCTGAGGGAGAATATAAATACGGGAA
TTAAACCCTTAACAGTGCAGTTGAGTTCTCCTAAGCTTAGACAAATGGATCAACACCTTGTCGCAAATTG
ACATAGTCCGTTATTGGTTATGGAATAAACCTTATGCCTACCTCGGCTGCATTAAATCGCAATTTAATAG
ATACGACTGTATCTATTTACCTTACGGCATCACACTACCTAGACTTCAGTATATGCCAGCATTTACTAAA
TAGCTAAATAATAAGGTTACTAATAAGATCCGATTAGGCCTATAAATCCGCGGGAGTCGAATAGTATACC
ATATATTACATGAGATTTGAGAGGAAGGCATTGCCTGATCTAGTCTATAAGAGAGAATATCCAGCAGTTG
AAATTATTATCATCGTTTGACCCTCCGCTCCTTACGGGCTAAGTAGATTCGCAGAATAGATAATTTAGAA
GGAATACCGACGACTATACATAACCATGGAGAATCTAAATATTACAAATTGACATACGTCTTCTCAGCAC
CAGGTTCCATTATAAGTTTACCTGCTAAATTATTCTTGAAGCGAACAGACTCCAGGAAATAAGAATATGA
TGGTGGATCCATTACTATAATTCTGTCCAGAATAATCGGCACGCTAATTGCGAGTATAATATAATCATGA
GTTATAACGCAAGGATTGACTTAGTAATTATAATCACTGTTAAGAATGTTGGCAGGTATAAGAAGTGCAA
CGTAACCTCTCGTATCGAACACTCCAGTTATTATATGACCACTGAAGTCGAACGGAAGTTGAAGTCAGCC
CTCTACATTTCTTCAATTAGATGTGGCCAATCGTGGTTAATAGTCTAAGTCTGTTCTGGCAGATCTAACT
AATATAGACATAGCCTGCTCGTCTCGTATGACCACAGGGATTATATCCTACGTCATTGCTGACGTTAATA
AGATCAGGCGATTACATAATAATATGAACGTATTTGTACTATTTGGTGATTTAAAGTCCTCAACCCGCGT
GACGTATTATATCTAACTAATAAATCGACCTTCAATGTGGCGATCTACTTCATATCTTCCCAAGACTAAG
TGCCCGTCATAGCATGCTTCGTTTAAAGCATTTATTTCGATTATCTTTAATGCCCGTTAAATATTATATA
ATTAGGACTGCCATACGGTAGGCCGTATTGCAACTTTCACTTCACTATACCATATCATTATTTAGGGCTA
GACGTTCATGTCACTAATAAGGGTGCTTAACTCGGCCCATTATCTCTTCTTAAGAGAGGACGTACCTTGG
CCTAAACAATAGATCCTTTATGCACCTGGTACACTACATCACGTGACAACAAGACTGGACGTCAGTATGA
TGCTAATACCGCTTGTAAATCTATTAGATGCGTAAATGAATGTCGTGATATCTAATCCAAGCCCGTGAGT
TGGTCACTTCATTGTCGCCCGGCTCTTCTGGATTAAACAACAAATTTAACGGATACAATGCTATGTGGTT
TACGCCACTATTGATATCCTTGTGCAATTATGCTTGATCAATGGTATTAACGAGAAGTTATAATCTAATT
TACTTCTTTATGAGTTCCACTATCGATACGTGATCTCACAATGCCTAATATACGATCACGAATCAAGTGG
TAGAAAGGGATGGTCGTATAGACAAATGAACCCGTCCAACCTCAACGTAAATATGGTTTCTCGAGATCGG
ATCCCGGGCCCGTCGACTGCAGAGGCCTGCATGCAAGCTTGGCGTAATCATGGTCATAGCTGTTTCCTGT
GTGAAATTGTTATCCGCTCACAATTCCACACAACATACGAGCCGGAAGCATAAAGTGTAAAGCCTGGGGT
GCCTAATGAGTGAGCTAACTCACATTAATTGCGTTGCGCTCACTGCCCGCTTTCCAGTCGGGAAACCTGT
CGTGCCAGCTGCATTAATGAATCGGCCAACGCGCGGGGAGAGGCGGTTTGCGTATTGGGCGCTCTTCCGC
TTCCTCGCTCACTGACTCGCTGCGCTCGGTCGTTCGGCTGCGGCGAGCGGTATCAGCTCACTCAAAGGCG
GTAATACGGTTATCCACAGAATCAGGGGATAACGCAGGAAAGAACATGTGAGCAAAAGGCCAGCAAAAGG
CCAGGAACCGTAAAAAGGCCGCGTTGCTGGCGTTTTTCCATAGGCTCCGCCCCCCTGACGAGCATCACAA
AAATCGACGCTCAAGTCAGAGGTGGCGAAACCCGACAGGACTATAAAGATACCAGGCGTTTCCCCCTGGA
AGCTCCCTCGTGCGCTCTCCTGTTCCGACCCTGCCGCTTACCGGATACCTGTCCGCCTTTCTCCCTTCGG
GAAGCGTGGCGCTTTCTCATAGCTCACGCTGTAGGTATCTCAGTTCGGTGTAGGTCGTTCGCTCCAAGCT
GGGCTGTGTGCACGAACCCCCCGTTCAGCCCGACCGCTGCGCCTTATCCGGTAACTATCGTCTTGAGTCC
AACCCGGTAAGACACGACTTATCGCCACTGGCAGCAGCCACTGGTAACAGGATTAGCAGAGCGAGGTATG
TAGGCGGTGCTACAGAGTTCTTGAAGTGGTGGCCTAACTACGGCTACACTAGAAGAACAGTATTTGGTAT
CTGCGCTCTGCTGAAGCCAGTTACCTTCGGAAAAAGAGTTGGTAGCTCTTGATCCGGCAAACAAACCACC
GCTGGTAGCGGTGGTTTTTTTGTTTGCAAGCAGCAGATTACGCGCAGAAAAAAAGGATCTCAAGAAGATC
CTTTGATCTTTTCTACGGGGTCTGACGCTCAGTGGAACGAAAACTCACGTTAAGGGATTTTGGTCATGAG
ATTATCAAAAAGGATCTTCACCTAGATCCTTTTAAATTAAAAATGAAGTTTTAAATCAATCTAAAGTATA
TATGAGTAAACTTGGTCTGACAGTTACCAATGCTTAATCAGTGAGGCACCTATCTCAGCGATCTGTCTAT
TTCGTTCATCCATAGTTGCCTGACTCCCCGTCGTGTAGATAACTACGATACGGGAGGGCTTACCATCTGG
CCCCAGTGCTGCAATGATACCGCGAGACCCACGCTCACCGGCTCCAGATTTATCAGCAATAAACCAGCCA
GCCGGAAGGGCCGAGCGCAGAAGTGGTCCTGCAACTTTATCCGCCTCCATCCAGTCTATTAATTGTTGCC
GGGAAGCTAGAGTAAGTAGTTCGCCAGTTAATAGTTTGCGCAACGTTGTTGCCATTGCTACAGGCATCGT
GGTGTCACGCTCGTCGTTTGGTATGGCTTCATTCAGCTCCGGTTCCCAACGATCAAGGCGAGTTACATGA
TCCCCCATGTTGTGCAAAAAAGCGGTTAGCTCCTTCGGTCCTCCGATCGTTGTCAGAAGTAAGTTGGCCG
CAGTGTTATCACTCATGGTTATGGCAGCACTGCATAATTCTCTTACTGTCATGCCATCCGTAAGATGCTT
TTCTGTGACTGGTGAGTACTCAACCAAGTCATTCTGAGAATAGTGTATGCGGCGACCGAGTTGCTCTTGC
CCGGCGTCAATACGGGATAATACCGCGCCACATAGCAGAACTTTAAAAGTGCTCATCATTGGAAAACGTT
CTTCGGGGCGAAAACTCTCAAGGATCTTACCGCTGTTGAGATCCAGTTCGATGTAACCCACTCGTGCACC
CAACTGATCTTCAGCATCTTTTACTTTCACCAGCGTTTCTGGGTGAGCAAAAACAGGAAGGCAAAATGCC
GCAAAAAAGGGAATAAGGGCGACACGGAAATGTTGAATACTCATACTCTTCCTTTTTCAATATTATTGAA
GCATTTATCAGGGTTATTGTCTCATGAGCGGATACATATTTGAATGTATTTAGAAAAATAAACAAATAGG
GGTTCCGCGCACATTTCCCCGAAAAGTGCCACCTGACGTCTAAGAAACCATTATTATCATGACATTAACC
TATAAAAATAGGCGTATCACGAGGCCCTTTCGTC
